>Addgene plasmid #146395 | pAc5.1B-lambdaN-HA-DmGW182-delQdelMGW_G | depositor full sequence | sequence record 288840 | Full Sequence
CTTCAAGGAATTAATTCTATATTCTAAAAACACAAATGATACTTCTAAAAAAAATCATGAATGGCATCAA
CTCTGAATCAAATCTTTGCAGATGCACCTACTTCTCATTTCCACTGTCACATCATTTTTCCAGATCTCGC
TGCCTGTTATGTGGCCCACAAACCAAGACACGTTTTATGGCCATTAAAGCTGGCTGATCGTCGCCAAACA
CCAAATACATATCAATATGTACATTCGAGAAAGAAGCGATCAAAGAAGCGTCTTCGGGCGAGTAGGAGAA
TGCGGAGGAGAAGGAGAACGAGCTGATCTAGTATCTCTCCACAATCCAATGCCAACTGACCAACTGGCCA
TATTCGGAGCAATTTGAAGCCAATTTCCATCGCCTGGCGATCGCTCCATTCTTGGCTATATGTTTTTCAC
CGTTCCCGGGGCCATTTTCAAAGACTCGTCGGTAAGATAAGATTGTGTCACTCGCTGTCTCTCTTCATTT
GTCGAAGAATGCTGAGGAATTTCGCGATGACGTCGGCGAGTATTTTGAAGAATGAGAATAATTTGTATTT
ATACGAAAATCAGTTAGTGGAATTTTCTACAAAAACATGTTATCTATAGATAATTTTGTTGCAAAATATG
TTGACTATGACAAAGATTGTATGTATATACCTTTAATGTATTCTCATTTTCTTATGTATTTATAATGGCA
ATGATGATACTGATGATATTTTAAGATGATGCCAGACCACAGGCTGATTTCTGCGTCTTTTGCCGAACGC
AGTGCATGTGCGGTTGTTGTTTTTTGGAATAGTTTCAATTTTCGGACTGTCCGCTTTGATTTCAGTTTCT
TGGCTTATTCAAAAAGCAAAGTAAAGCCAAAAAAGCGAGATGGCAATACCAAATGCGGCAAAACGGTAGT
GGAAGGAAAGGGGTGCGGGGCAGCGGAAGGAAGGGTGGGGCGGGGCGTGGCGGGGTCTGTGGCTGGGCGC
GACGTCACCGACGTTGGAGCCACTCCTTTGACCATGTGTGCGTGTGTGTATTATTCGTGTCTCGCCACTC
GCCGGTTGTTTTTTTCTTTTTATCTCGCTCTCTCTAGCGCCATCTCGTACGCATGCTCAACGCACCGCAT
GTTGCCGTGTCCTTTATGCGTCATTTTGGCTCGAAATAGGCAATTATTTAAACAAAGATTAGTCAACGAA
AACGCTAAAATAAATAAGTCTACAATATGGTTACTTATTGCCATGTGTGTGCAGCCAACGATAGCAACAA
AAGCAACAACACAGTGGCTTTCCCTCTTTCACTTTTTGTTTGCAAGCGCGTGCGAGCAAGACGGCACGAC
CGGCAAACGCAATTACGCTGACAAAGAGCAGACGAAGTTTTGGCCGAAAAACATCAAGGCGCCTGATACG
AATGCATTTGCAATAACAATTGCGATATTTAATATTGTTTATGAAGCTGTTTGACTTCAAAACACACAAA
AAAAAAAATAAAACAAATTATTTGAAAGAGAATTAGGAATCGGACAGCTTATCGTTACGGGCTAACAGCA
CACCGAGACGAAATAGCTTACCTGACGTCACAGCCTCTGGAAGAACTGCCGCCAAGCAGAGAGAGAGAGA
AAAAGAGGGAGAGCAGCTTAGACCGCATGTGCTTGTGTGTGAGGCGTCTCTCTCTTCGTCTCCTGTTTGC
GCAAACGCATAGACTGCACTGAGAAAATCGATTACCTATTTTTTATGAATGAATATTTGCACTATTACTA
TTCAAAACTATTAAGATAGCAATCACATTCAATAGCCAAATACTATACCACCTGAGCGATGCAACGAAAT
GATCAATTTGAGCAAAAATGCTGCATATTTAGGACGGCATCATTATAGAAATGCTTCTTGCTGTGTACTT
TTCTCTCGTCTGGCAGCTGTTTCGCCGTTATTGTTAAAACCGGCTTAAGTTAGGTGTGTTTTCTACGACT
AGTGATGCCCCTACTAGAAGATGTGTGTTGCACAAATGTCCCTGAATAACCAATTTGAAGTGCAGATAGC
AGTAAACGTAAGCTAATATGAATATTATTTAACTGTAATGTTTTAATATCGCTGGACATTACTAATAAAC
CCACTATAAACACATGTACATATGTATGTTTTGGCATACAATGAGTAGTTGGGGAAAAAATGTGTAAAAG
CACCGTGACCATCACAGCATAAAGATAACCAGCTGAAGTATCGAATATGAGTAACCCCCAAATTGAATCA
CATGCCGCAACTGATAGGACCCATGGAAGTACACTCTTCATGGCGATATACAAGACACACACAAGCACGA
ACACCCAGTTGCGGAGGAAATTCTCCGTAAATGAAAACCCAATCGGCGAACAATTCATACCCATATATGG
TAAAAGTTTTGAACGCGACTTGAGAGCGGAGAGCATTGCGGCTGATAAGGTTTTAGCGCTAAGCGGGCTT
TATAAAACGGGCTGCGGGACCAGTTTTCATATCACTACCGTTTGAGTTCTTGTGCTGTGTGGATACTCCT
CCCGACACAAAGCCGCTCCATCAGCCAGCAGTCGTCTAATCCAGAGACCCCGGATCGGGGTACCCAACAT
GGACGCACAAACACGACGACGTGAGCGTCGCGCTGAGAAACAAGCTCAATGGAAAGCTGCAAACGGTGGA
TCTCCTCCAAGCTTGATGGCTTACCCATACGATGTTCCAGATTACGCTATGCGTGAAGCCCTTTTTTCCC
AAGATGGCTGGGGCTGTCAGCATGTTAACCAGGATACTAATTGGGAAGTTCCCAGTTCGCCAGAACCAGC
CAATAAGGATGCACCCGGTCCACCAATGTGGAAGCCAAGCATTAACAATGGTACTGATCTTTGGGAGTCC
AATTTGAGAAACGGAGGTCAGCCGGCCGCACAGCAAGTTCCAAAGCCGTCGTGGGGTCATACACCATCCT
CTAACTTAGGTGGAACATGGGGTGAGGACGACGATGGCGCCGATAGTAGTAGTGTGTGGACTGGAGGAGC
TGTTAGCAACGCGGGATCCGGAGCTGCAGTGGGAGTAAACCAAGCCGGAGTTAATGTCGGTCCAGGCGGT
GTTGTTTCGTCTGGCGGACCTCAGTGGGGACAAGGTGTCGTTGGCGTCGGACTTGGATCAACTGGAGGTA
ACGGGTCAAGCAATATAACTGGATCGTCTGGAGTCGCAACAGGTAGTAGCGGAAACTCCAGCAACGCTGG
TAACGGTTGGGGAGACCCTCGTGAAATACGCCCTTTGGGAGTTGGTGGCTCCATGGATATTCGAAATGTT
GAACATCGCGGCGGTAACGGTTCTGGAGCAACTTCGAGCGATCCACGAGACATTCGCATGATCGATCCGC
GTGACCCTATTCGAGGAGATCCCCGTGGAATATCTGGTCGTCTTAATGGGACCTCTGAAATGTGGGGTCA
TCATCCACAAATGTCCCATAACCAGTTGCAAGGTATCAACAAAATGGTTGGTCAAAGTGTAGCAACTGCC
AGCACCAGTGTCGGAACATCTGGCTCGGGCATCGGTCCTGGAGGTCCCGGTCCTAGTACAGTATCAGGCA
ATATCCCAACACAGTGGGGGCCTGCTCAACCGGTAAGCGTTGGTGTAAGTGGTCCCAAAGACATGTCAAA
ACAGATAAGTGGATGGGAGGAACCATCACCACCGCCTCAGCGTCGCAGTATTCCTAACTACGATGATGGT
ACATCGTTGTGGGGTCAGCAAACTCGTGTTCCCGCTGCAAGCGGTCACTGGAAAGACATGACTGATTCGA
TAGGTCGTAGTAGTCATCTCATGCGTGGCCAAAGCCAAACGGGAGGTATAGGAATAGCCGGCGTTGGAAA
TAGCAATGTTCCAGTGGGAGCCAATCCAAGTAATCCTATAAGCAGTGTAGTTGGACCTCAAGCCCGGATT
CCATCTGTGGGCGGCGTACAACACAAACCAGACGGCGGCGCTATGTGGGTGCATTCCGGCAATGTAGGTG
GCAGAAATAATGTTGCTGCTGTTACTACTTGGGGAGATGACACTCATAGCGTTAATGTCGGCGCTCCCAG
CAGTGGCAGTGTATCCAGCAACAATTGGGTTGATGACAAGTCCAACTCAACCTTGGCACAAAACTCTTGG
AGCGACCCGGCCCCTGTTGGAGTTAGTTGGGGCAATAAGCAAAGCAAACCGCCAAGCAATAGTGCTTCAT
CAGGTTGGAGCACTGCTGCGGGCGTGGTGGATGGGGTTGATCTAGGATCTGAGTGGAACACGCACGGGGG
GATTATTGGAAAATCTCAGCAACAACAAAAACTAGCGGGACTTAACGTGGGAATGGTGAACGTAATTAAC
GCGGAGATCATTAAGCAAAGCAAGCAATACAGGATCCTTGTCGAGAACGGCTTTAAAAAGGAAGATGTAG
AGCGGGCATTAGTGATTGCTAATATGAACATCGAAGAGGCAGCCGATATGCTCCGTGCCAACTCATCCCT
ATCAATGGATGGTTGGCGTCGACATGATGAGTCCCTTGGATCTTATGCCGACCACAATAGTTCAACAAGC
AGCGGTGGATTTGCTGGTCGTTACCCGGTCAACAGTGGACAACCTTCAATGTCCTTTTCCAGTTGGTTGC
TTTTGAAAAATCTAACAGCACAGATTGATGGTCCTACTTTGCGTACACTGTGTATGCAGCATGGGCCCCT
TGTCAGCTTTCACCCGTATTTGAACCAAGGAATTGCCTTATGTAAATATACTACTCGTGAGGAGGCGAAC
AAGGCGCAAATGGCGTTAAACAACTGTGTCCTCGCCAACACCACAATATTTGCTGAATCTCCCAGCGAGA
ACGAGGTGCAAAGCATTATGCAGCACTTACCACAAACTCCTTCCTCTACAAGCTCTAGTGGAACTAGTGG
TGGCAACGTCGGAGGCGTCGGCACTTCAGCCAATAATGCAAACAGTGGTTCTGCAGCTTGTCTGTCCGGA
AACAATAGCGGCAACGGAAACGGCAGCGCGAGCGGCGCCGGCAGCGGCAACAATGGCAACAGTAGCTGCA
ACAACAGTGCCGCCGGGGGGGGCAGCAGCAGCAACAACACGATTACCACTGTAGCAAATTCGAATCTTGT
TGGTTCTAGTGGCTCTGTCTCAAATTCCTCTGGCGTTACTGCTAACTCTAGTACTGTTTCTGTAGTTAGT
TGTACAGCGAGTGGGAATTCCATAAATGGGGCAGGTACTGCAAACAGTTCTGGTTCAAAGAGTAGTGCAA
ACAATTTAGCTAGCGGCCAGTCTAGCGCTTCTAACTTAACTAATAGCACCAATTCAACATGGCGACAAAC
TAGCCAAAACCAAGCTCTTCAAAGTCAAAGCAGGCCATCAGGCAGAGAAGCTGACTTTGATTATATATCT
CTCGTTTATTCCATTGTTGATGATTAAGCGGCCGCTCGAGTCTAGAGGGCCCGCGGTTCGAAGGTAAGCC
TATCCCTAACCCTCTCCTCGGTCTCGATTCTACGCGTACCGGTCATCATCACCATCACCATTGAGTTTAA
ACCCGCTGATCAGCCTCGACTGTGCCTTCTAAGGCCTGAGCTCGCTGATCAGCCTCGATCGAGGATCCAG
ACATGATAAGATACATTGATGAGTTTGGACAAACCACAACTAGAATGCAGTGAAAAAAATGCTTTATTTG
TGAAATTTGTGATGCTATTGCTTTATTTGTAACCATTATAAGCTGCAATAAACAAGTTAACAACAACAAT
TGCATTCATTTTATGTTTCAGGTTCAGGGGGAGGTGTGGGAGGTTTTTTAAAGCAAGTAAAACCTCTACA
AATGTGGTATGGCTGATTATGATCAGTCGACCGATGCCCTTGAGAGCCTTCAACCCAGTCAGCTCCTTCC
GGTGGGCGCGGGGCATGACTATCGTCGCCGCACTTATGACTGTCTTCTTTATCATGCAACTCGTAGGACA
GGTGCCGGCAGCGCTCTGGGTCATTTTCGGCGAGGACCGCTTTCGCTGGAGCGCGACGATGATCGGCCTG
TCGCTTGCGGTATTCGGAATCTTGCACGCCCTCGCTCAAGCCTTCGTCACTGGTCCCGCCACCAAACGTT
TCGGCGAGAAGCAGGCCATTATCGCCGGCATGGCGGCCGACGCGCTGGGCTACGTCTTGCTGGCGTTCGC
GACGCGAGGCTGGATGGCCTTCCCCATTATGATTCTTCTCGCTTCCGGCGGCATCGGGATGCCCGCGTTG
CAGGCCATGCTGTCCAGGCAGGTAGATGACGACCATCAGGGACAGCTTCAAGGATCGCTCGCGGCTCTTA
CCAGCCAGCAAAAGGCCAGGAACCGTAAAAAGGCCGCGTTGCTGGCGTTTTTCCATAGGCTCCGCCCCCC
TGACGAGCATCACAAAAATCGACGCTCAAGTCAGAGGTGGCGAAACCCGACAGGACTATAAAGATACCAG
GCGTTTCCCCCTGGAAGCTCCCTCGTGCGCTCTCCTGTTCCGACCCTGCCGCTTACCGGATACCTGTCCG
CCTTTCTCCCTTCGGGAAGCGTGGCGCTTTCTCAATGCTCACGCTGTAGGTATCTCAGTTCGGTGTAGGT
CGTTCGCTCCAAGCTGGGCTGTGTGCACGAACCCCCCGTTCAGCCCGACCGCTGCGCCTTATCCGGTAAC
TATCGTCTTGAGTCCAACCCGGTAAGACACGACTTATCGCCACTGGCAGCAGCCACTGGTAACAGGATTA
GCAGAGCGAGGTATGTAGGCGGTGCTACAGAGTTCTTGAAGTGGTGGCCTAACTACGGCTACACTAGAAG
GACAGTATTTGGTATCTGCGCTCTGCTGAAGCCAGTTACCTTCGGAAAAAGAGTTGGTAGCTCTTGATCC
GGCAAACAAACCACCGCTGGTAGCGGTGGTTTTTTTGTTTGCAAGCAGCAGATTACGCGCAGAAAAAAAG
GATCTCAAGAAGATCCTTTGATCTTTTCTACGGGGTCTGACGCTCAGTGGAACGAAAACTCACGTTAAGG
GATTTTGGTCATGAGATTATCAAAAAGGATCTTCACCTAGATCCTTTTAAATTAAAAATGAAGTTTTAAA
TCAATCTAAAGTATATATGAGTAAACTTGGTCTGACAGTTACCAATGCTTAATCAGTGAGGCACCTATCT
CAGCGATCTGTCTATTTCGTTCATCCATAGTTGCCTGACTCCCCGTCGTGTAGATAACTACGATACGGGA
GGGCTTACCATCTGGCCCCAGTGCTGCAATGATACCGCGAGACCCACGCTCACCGGCTCCAGATTTATCA
GCAATAAACCAGCCAGCCGGAAGGGCCGAGCGCAGAAGTGGTCCTGCAACTTTATCCGCCTCCATCCAGT
CTATTAATTGTTGCCGGGAAGCTAGAGTAAGTAGTTCGCCAGTTAATAGTTTGCGCAACGTTGTTGCCAT
TGCTGCAGGCATCGTGGTGTCACGCTCGTCGTTTGGTATGGCTTCATTCAGCTCCGGTTCCCAACGATCA
AGGCGAGTTACATGATCCCCCATGTTGTGCAAAAAAGCGGTTAGCTCCTTCGGTCCTCCGATCGTTGTCA
GAAGTAAGTTGGCCGCAGTGTTATCACTCATGGTTATGGCAGCACTGCATAATTCTCTTACTGTCATGCC
ATCCGTAAGATGCTTTTCTGTGACTGGTGAGTACTCAACCAAGTCATTCTGAGAATAGTGTATGCGGCGA
CCGAGTTGCTCTTGCCCGGCGTCAACACGGGATAATACCGCGCCACATAGCAGAACTTTAAAAGTGCTCA
TCATTGGAAAACGTTCTTCGGGGCGAAAACTCTCAAGGATCTTACCGCTGTTGAGATCCAGTTCGATGTA
ACCCACTCGTGCACCCAACTGATCTTCAGCATCTTTTACTTTCACCAGCGTTTCTGGGTGAGCAAAAACA
GGAAGGCAAAATGCCGCAAAAAAGGGAATAAGGGCGACACGGAAATGTTGAATACTCATACTCTTCCTTT
TTCAATATTATTGAAGCATTTATCAGGGTTATTGTCTCATGAGCGGATACATATTTGAATGTATTTAGAA
AAATAAACAAATAGGGGTTCCGCGCACATTTCCCCGAAAAGTGCCACCTGACGTCTAAGAAACCATTATT
ATCATGACATTAACCTATAAAAATAGGCGTATCACGAGGCCCTTTCGT
Features (pLannotate 1.2.2; 11 found; start..end, strand, type, name):
     56..2568    +  promoter       Ac5 promoter: Drosophila melanogaster actin 5C promoter
   2589..2654    +  CDS            N (fragment): REGN_LAMBD - Experimental evidence at protein level: Swiss-Prot protein existence level 1. Plays a role as a transcriptional antitermination factor that allows the virus to initiate its lytic phase. Activates expression of the delayed viral early genes by modifying host RNA polymerase (RNAP) into a form that is resistant to termination signals. This antitermination function requires the host NusA protein which serves to stabilize the interaction between antitermination protein N and host RNA polymerase. From Escherichia phage lambda (Bacteriophage lambda).
   2682..2708    +  CDS            3xHA (fragment): three tandem HA epitope tags
   2709..5414    +  CDS            gw (fragment): GAWKY_DROME - Also known as GW182 From Drosophila melanogaster (Fruit fly).
   5453..5494    +  CDS            V5 tag: epitope tag from simian virus 5
   5594..5728    -  polyA_signal   SV40 poly(A) signal: SV40 polyadenylation signal
   5751..5835    -  CDS            large T antigen (fragment): large T antigen from SV40 (simian virus 40)
   5836..6306    +  CDS            TcR (fragment): tetracycline efflux protein; tet; confers resistance to tetracycline
   6350..6938    -  rep_origin     ori: high-copy-number ColE1/pMB1/pBR322/pUC origin of replication
   7109..7969    -  CDS            AmpR: β-lactamase; bla; confers resistance to ampicillin, carbenicillin, and related antibiotics
   7970..8074    -  promoter       AmpR promoter: bla
