[The description below was written by a language model from this plasmid's Addgene catalogue record and pLannotate feature annotations shown in this document.]
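Description:
pAc5.1B-lambdaN-HA-DmGW182-delQdelMGW_G is an insect-cell expression plasmid of about 8.2 kb. The catalogue lists the backbone as unknown, although the name and feature layout point to a pAc5.1B-type vector. It is maintained in E. coli through a ColE1/pUC-family origin and selected with ampicillin via the bla gene and its own promoter. The record lists it as low copy even though the annotated origin is usually described as high copy. A fragment of a tetracycline resistance gene and a short piece of SV40 large T antigen sequence are also annotated. Both appear to be non-functional backbone remnants.

Expression is driven by the constitutive Drosophila actin 5C (Ac5) promoter and terminated by an SV40 polyadenylation signal. The open reading frame begins with a short fragment of the bacteriophage lambda N protein, followed by an HA epitope (annotated as a partial match to a 3xHA tag). It continues with a roughly 2.7 kb fragment of Drosophila melanogaster gw, which encodes GW182. The name indicates a deletion variant lacking regions designated Q and MGW, but the record does not define their boundaries. A V5 tag is annotated downstream of the insert; whether it is in frame and translated is not stated.

The lambda N peptide is the RNA-binding element commonly used in tethering assays, where it recruits a fused protein to a reporter mRNA carrying boxB hairpins. This construct is therefore suited to testing the silencing activity of the GW182 deletion mutant in Drosophila cells independently of microRNA targeting, with HA allowing detection. This fits the associated study of the GW182 silencing domain in translational repression and decay of microRNA targets. The depositor sequence may be theoretical rather than fully verified.
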