Addgene plasmid #146395: pAc5.1B-lambdaN-HA-DmGW182-delQdelMGW_G
Purpose: Insect Expression of DmGW182-delQdelMGW
Depositing lab: Elisa Izaurralde. Depositing organization: Max Planck Institute for Developmental Biology. Publication: The silencing domain of GW182 interacts with PABPC1 to promote translational repression and degradation of microRNA targets and is required for target release. Zekri L, Huntzinger E, Heimstadt S, Izaurralde E. Mol Cell Biol. 2009 Dec;29(23):6220-31. doi: 10.1128/MCB.01081-09. Epub 2009 Sep 21. PubMed 19797087.
Backbone
  Vector backbone: Unknown
  Vector type: Insect Expression
Growth in bacteria
  Bacterial resistance: Ampicillin, 100 μg/mL
  Growth temperature: 37°C
  Growth strain: DH5alpha
  Copy number: Low Copy
Gene/Insert
  Gene/Insert name: DmGW182-delQdelMGW
  Species: D. melanogaster (fly)
  Entrez Gene: gw (a.k.a. Dmel_CG31992, CG11484, CG31992, CG9905, Dmel\CG31992, GQ182, GW, GW182, Gw, Gw182, anon-EST:Posey205, dGW182, gw182)
  Cloning method: Unknown
Terms and licenses: Academic/Nonprofit Terms; Industry Terms: Not Available to Industry
Depositor comments: Plasmids from this collection were made available to the research community and donated after the lab closed. Please note that the sequence provided by the depositing laboratory may be theoretical/predicted or based on Sanger sequencing results. There may be discrepancies between sequencing results obtained by Addgene and the depositor sequence. If an Addgene verified sequence is not available, please contact before placing your order to request that our lab fully sequence the plasmid.
How to cite: pAc5.1B-lambdaN-HA-DmGW182-delQdelMGW_G was a gift from Elisa Izaurralde (Addgene plasmid # 146395 ; http://n2t.net/addgene:146395 ; RRID:Addgene_146395)
